>Addgene plasmid #81799 | pDONR223_YTHDC1_WT | addgene full sequence | sequence record 169157 | Addgene NGS Result
CTTTCCTGCGTTATCCCCTGATTCTGTGGATAACCGTATTACCGCCTTTGAGTGAGCTGATACCGCTCGC
CGCAGCCGAACGACCGAGCGCAGCGAGTCAGTGAGCGAGGAAGCGGAAGAGCGCCCAATACGCAAACCGC
CTCTCCCCGCGCGTTGGCCGATTCATTAATGCAGCTGGCACGACAGGTTTCCCGACTGGAAAGCGGGCAG
TGAGCGCAACGCAATTAATACGCGTACCGCTAGCCAGGAAGAGTTTGTAGAAACGCAAAAAGGCCATCCG
TCAGGATGGCCTTCTGCTTAGTTTGATGCCTGGCAGTTTATGGCGGGCGTCCTGCCCGCCACCCTCCGGG
CCGTTGCTTCACAACGTTCAAATCCGCTCCCGGCGGATTTGTCCTACTCAGGAGAGCGTTCACCGACAAA
CAACAGATAAAACGAAAGGCCCAGTCTTCCGACTGAGCCTTTCGTTTTATTTGATGCCTGGCAGTTCCCT
ACTCTCGCGTTAACGCTAGCATGGATGTTTTCCCAGTCACGACGTTGTAAAACGACGGCCAGTCTTAAGC
TCGGGCCCCAAATAATGATTTTATTTTGACTGATAGTGACCTGTTCGTTGCAACAAATTGATGAGCAATG
CTTTTTTATAATGCCAACTTTGTACAAAAAAGTTGGCACCATGGCGGCTGACAGTCGGGAGGAGAAAGAT
GGAGAACTTAATGTTCTGGATGATATTTTAACTGAAGTACCAGAACAAGATGATGAACTGTATAATCCAG
AGAGTGAACAAGATAAAAATGAGAAAAAGGGATCAAAAAGAAAAAGTGATCGAATGGAATCTACTGATAC
CAAACGACAAAAGCCTTCTGTCCATTCAAGACAACTGGTTTCTAAGCCACTGAGCTCATCTGTTAGCAAT
AACAAAAGAATAGTTAGTACAAAAGGAAAGTCAGCCACAGAGTATAAAAATGAGGAATATCAAAGATCTG
AAAGAAACAAGCGTCTAGATGCTGATCGGAAAATTCGTCTATCAAGTAGTGCCTCCAGAGAACCTTATAA
GAATCAACCTGAAAAAACCTGTGTCCGGAAAAGGGATCCTGAAAGGAGGGCCAAATCTCCTACGCCAGAT
GGTTCTGAGAGAATTGGGCTTGAAGTGGATAGACGTGCAAGCAGATCCAGCCAGTCTTCTAAGGAAGAAG
TGAACTCTGAAGAATATGGCTCTGACCATGAGACTGGCAGCAGTGGTTCTTCTGATGAGCAAGGGAACAA
CACTGAGAATGAGGAGGAAGGAGTGGAAGAAGATGTGGAGGAAGATGAAGAAGTAGAAGAAGATGCAGAA
GAAGATGAAGAGGTGGATGAAGATGGAGAGGAGGAGGAGGAAGAGGAGGAGGAGGAAGAGGAGGAGGAGG
AGGAGGAAGAAGAAGAATATGAACAGGATGAGAGAGACCAGAAAGAGGAGGGAAATGATTATGACACTCG
AAGTGAGGCCAGTGACTCTGGTTCTGAATCTGTTTCCTTCACAGATGGGTCTGTCAGATCTGGTTCAGGC
ACAGATGGATCAGATGAGAAAAAGAAGGAAAGGAAGAGAGCTAGAGGCATATCTCCAATTGTTTTTGATA
GAAGTGGAAGCTCTGCATCAGAGTCATATGCAGGTTCAGAAAAGAAGCATGAGAAATTATCATCTTCCGT
TCGTGCTGTCCGAAAAGATCAAACCAGTAAACTCAAATATGTGCTTCAAGATGCAAGATTTTTCCTCATA
AAGAGTAACAACCATGAGAATGTGTCTCTTGCCAAAGCGAAGGGTGTATGGTCCACGCTCCCTGTAAATG
AGAAGAAATTAAATCTTGCATTTAGATCTGCAAGGAGTGTTATCTTAATATTTTCTGTCAGAGAGAGTGG
AAAATTTCAAGGGTTTGCAAGACTTTCTTCAGAATCACATCACGGAGGATCTCCTATACACTGGGTGCTT
CCAGCAGGAATGAGTGCTAAAATGCTGGGAGGTGTCTTTAAAATTGACTGGATTTGCAGGCGTGAATTAC
CCTTCACTAAGTCGGCTCATCTCACCAATCCTTGGAATGAACATAAACCAGTAAAGATCGGACGTGATGG
ACAGGAAATTGAACTTGAATGTGGAACCCAGCTTTGTCTTCTGTTTCCCCCCGATGAAAGTATTGACTTG
TATCAGGTCATTCATAAAATGCGTCACAAGAGAAGAATGCATTCTCAGCCCCGATCACGAGGACGTCCAT
CCCGTCGAGAACCAGTCCGGGATGTGGGAAGGCGTCGACCAGAAGATTATGATATTCATAACAGCAGAAA
GAAACCAAGGATTGACTATCCCCCTGAGTTTCACCAGAGACCAGGGTATTTAAAGGATCCACGATACCAG
GAAGTGGACAGACGATTTTCAGGAGTTCGCCGAGATGTGTTTTTAAATGGGTCCTACAATGATTATGTGA
GGGAATTTCATAACATGGGACCACCACCACCTTGGCAAGGAATGCCCCCTTACCCAGGAATGGAACAACC
TCCACACCATCCTTACTATCAGCACCATGCTCCACCTCCTCAAGCTCATCCCCCTTACTCAGGACATCAT
CCAGTACCACATGAAGCAAGATACAGAGATAAACGAGTACATGATTATGATATGAGGGTGGATGATTTCC
TTCGTCGCACACAAGCTGTTGTCAGTGGCCGGAGAAGTAGACCCCGTGAAAGAGACCGGGAACGAGAGCG
AGACCGCCCTAGAGATAACAGACGAGACAGAGAGCGAGATAGAGGACGTGATAGAGAAAGAGAAAGAGAG
CGATTATGTGATCGAGACAGAGACCGAGGGGAGAGAGGTCGATATAGAAGATGATTGCCAACTTTCTTGT
ACAAAGTTGGCATTATAAGAAAGCATTGCTTATCAATTTGTTGCAACGAACAGGTCACTATCAGTCAAAA
TAAAATCATTATTTGCCATCCAGCTGATATCCCCTATAGTGAGTCGTATTACATGGTCATAGCTGTTTCC
TGGCAGCTCTGGCCCGTGTCTCAAAATCTCTGATGTTACATTGCACAAGATAAAAATATATCATCATGCC
TCCTCTAGACCAGCCAGGACAGAAATGCCTCGACTTCGCTGCTACCCAAGGTTGCCGGGTGACGCACACC
GTGGAAACGGATGAAGGCACGAACCCAGTGGACATAAGCCTGTTCGGTTCGTAAGCTGTAATGCAAGTAG
CGTATGCGCTCACGCAACTGGTCCAGAACCTTGACCGAACGCAGCGGTGGTAACGGCGCAGTGGCGGTTT
TCATGGCTTGTTATGACTGTTTTTTTGGGGTACAGTCTATGCCTCGGGCATCCAAGCAGCAAGCGCGTTA
CGCCGTGGGTCGATGTTTGATGTTATGGAGCAGCAACGATGTTACGCAGCAGGGCAGTCGCCCTAAAACA
AAGTTAAACATTATGAGGGAAGCGGTGATCGCCGAAGTATCGACTCAACTATCAGAGGTAGTTGGCGTCA
TCGAGCGCCATCTCGAACCGACGTTGCTGGCCGTACATTTGTACGGCTCCGCAGTGGATGGCGGCCTGAA
GCCACACAGTGATATTGATTTGCTGGTTACGGTGACCGTAAGGCTTGATGAAACAACGCGGCGAGCTTTG
ATCAACGACCTTTTGGAAACTTCGGCTTCCCCTGGAGAGAGCGAGATTCTCCGCGCTGTAGAAGTCACCA
TTGTTGTGCACGACGACATCATTCCGTGGCGTTATCCAGCTAAGCGCGAACTGCAATTTGGAGAATGGCA
GCGCAATGACATTCTTGCAGGTATCTTCGAGCCAGCCACGATCGACATTGATCTGGCTATCTTGCTGACA
AAAGCAAGAGAACATAGCGTTGCCTTGGTAGGTCCAGCGGCGGAGGAACTCTTTGATCCGGTTCCTGAAC
AGGATCTATTTGAGGCGCTAAATGAAACCTTAACGCTATGGAACTCGCCGCCCGACTGGGCTGGCGATGA
GCGAAATGTAGTGCTTACGTTGTCCCGCATTTGGTACAGCGCAGTAACCGGCAAAATCGCGCCGAAGGAT
GTCGCTGCCGACTGGGCAATGGAGCGCCTGCCGGCCCAGTATCAGCCCGTCATACTTGAAGCTAGACAGG
CTTATCTTGGACAAGAAGAAGATCGCTTGGCCTCGCGCGCAGATCAGTTGGAAGAATTTGTCCACTACGT
GAAAGGCGAGATCACCAAGGTAGTCGGCAAATAACCCTCGAGCCACCCATGACCAAAATCCCTTAACGTG
AGTTACGCGTCGTTCCACTGAGCGTCAGACCCCGTAGAAAAGATCAAAGGATCTTCTTGAGATCCTTTTT
TTCTGCGCGTAATCTGCTGCTTGCAAACAAAAAAACCACCGCTACCAGCGGTGGTTTGTTTGCCGGATCA
AGAGCTACCAACTCTTTTTCCGAAGGTAACTGGCTTCAGCAGAGCGCAGATACCAAATACTGTTCTTCTA
GTGTAGCCGTAGTTAGGCCACCACTTCAAGAACTCTGTAGCACCGCCTACATACCTCGCTCTGCTAATCC
TGTTACCAGTGGCTGCTGCCAGTGGCGATAAGTCGTGTCTTACCGGGTTGGACTCAAGACGATAGTTACC
GGATAAGGCGCAGCGGTCGGGCTGAACGGGGGGTTCGTGCACACAGCCCAGCTTGGAGCGAACGACCTAC
ACCGAACTGAGATACCTACAGCGTGAGCTATGAGAAAGCGCCACGCTTCCCGAAGGGAGAAAGGCGGACA
GGTATCCGGTAAGCGGCAGGGTCGGAACAGGAGAGCGCACGAGGGAGCTTCCAGGGGGAAACGCCTGGTA
TCTTTATAGTCCTGTCGGGTTTCGCCACCTCTGACTTGAGCGTCGATTTTTGTGATGCTCGTCAGGGGGG
CGGAGCCTATGGAAAAACGCCAGCAACGCGGCCTTTTTACGGTTCCTGGCCTTTTGCTGGCCTTTTGCTC
ACATGTT
Features (pLannotate 1.2.2; 12 found; start..end, strand, type, name):
    121..213     +  CDS            lacI (fragment): lac repressor; lacI; The lac repressor binds to the lac operator to inhibit transcription in E. coli. This inhibition can be relieved by adding lactose or isopropyl-β-D-thiogalactopyranoside (IPTG).
    268..295     -  terminator     rrnB T2 terminator: transcription terminator T2 from the E. coli rrnB gene
    427..470     +  terminator     rrnB T1 terminator: Escherichia coli rrnB; transcription terminator T1 from the E. coli rrnB gene
    517..553     -  CDS            lacZα (fragment): LacZα fragment of β-galactosidase; lacZ fragment
    570..665     +  protein_bind   attL3: mutant version of attL; recombination site for the Gateway® LR reaction LR Clonase™
    671..2851    +  CDS            YTHDC1: YTDC1_HUMAN - Also known as KIAA1966 From Homo sapiens (Human).
   2859..2954    -  protein_bind   attL3: mutant version of attL; recombination site for the Gateway® LR reaction LR Clonase™
   2973..2991    -  promoter       T7 promoter: promoter for bacteriophage T7 RNA polymerase
   3181..3204    +  promoter       Pc promoter (fragment): intI1 (promoter lies within the coding sequence); class 1 integron promoter
   3380..3436    +  CDS            GmR (fragment): gentamycin acetyltransferase; aacC1; confers resistance to gentamycin
   3443..4234    +  CDS            SmR: aminoglycoside adenylyltransferase (Murphy, 1985); aadA; confers resistance to spectinomycin and streptomycin
   4327..4915    +  rep_origin     ori: high-copy-number ColE1/pMB1/pBR322/pUC origin of replication
