[The description below was written by a language model from this plasmid's Addgene catalogue record and pLannotate feature annotations shown in this document.]
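Description:
pDONR223_YTHDC1_WT is a Gateway entry clone built on the Invitrogen pDONR223 backbone and carrying the wild-type human YTHDC1 open reading frame (also known as YT521 or YT521-B; reference transcript NM_001031732.3). It belongs to the Target Accelerator Plasmid Collection, a set of clones assembled for systematic functional testing of cancer-associated gene variants, where wild-type clones such as this one serve as the reference allele. The sequenced plasmid is about 5 kb. It is propagated in E. coli from a high-copy ColE1/pUC-type origin and selected with spectinomycin through the aadA (SmR) aminoglycoside adenylyltransferase gene. This gene lies downstream of a class 1 integron Pc promoter fragment and a remnant of a gentamicin resistance gene.

The YTHDC1 coding sequence, roughly 2.2 kb, is flanked on both sides by attL recombination sites. The automated annotation labels both as attL3, but they function as the pair of attL sites that LR Clonase uses to move the insert directionally into an attR-containing destination vector. The record lists no promoter for the insert, so the plasmid is not an expression construct in its own right. It is a shuttle from which the ORF is transferred into expression vectors of choice. The clone is in the "closed" configuration, with a stop codon immediately after the ORF, so it suits native or N-terminally tagged expression but cannot be read through into a C-terminal fusion. The rrnB T1 and T2 terminators upstream of the cassette insulate it from read-through transcription. A T7 promoter sits beyond the downstream attL site, facing the insert. Short lacI and lacZα fragments are backbone remnants.
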