Addgene plasmid #81799: pDONR223_YTHDC1_WT
Purpose: Gateway Donor vector containing YTHDC1 , part of the Target Accelerator Plasmid Collection.
Depositing lab: Jesse Boehm & William Hahn & David Root. Depositing organization: Broad Institute. Publication: Systematic Functional Interrogation of Rare Cancer Variants Identifies Oncogenic Alleles. Kim E, Ilic N, Shrestha Y, Zou L, Kamburov A, Zhu C, Yang X, Lubonja R, Tran N, Nguyen C, Lawrence MS, Piccioni F, Bagul M, Doench JG, Chouinard CR, Wu X, Hogstrom L, Natoli T, Tamayo P, Horn H, Corsello SM, Lage K, Root DE, Subramanian A, Golub TR, Getz G, Boehm JS, Hahn WC. Cancer Discov. 2016 Jul;6(7):714-26. doi: 10.1158/2159-8290.CD-16-0160. Epub 2016 May 4. PubMed 27147599.
Backbone
  Vector backbone: pDONR223
  Backbone manufacturer: Invitrogen
  Backbone size w/o insert (bp): 2790
  Vector type: Gateway Entry vector
Growth in bacteria
  Bacterial resistance: Spectinomycin, 50 μg/mL
  Growth temperature: 37°C
  Growth strain: DH5alpha
  Copy number: High Copy
Gene/Insert
  Gene/Insert name: YTHDC1 (alt name: NM_001031732.3)
  Species: H. sapiens (human)
  Mutation: WT
  Entrez Gene: YTHDC1 (a.k.a. YT521, YT521-B)
  Promoter: None
  Cloning method: Gateway Cloning
  Sequencing primers: 5′ M13pUC-fwd; 3′ M13-Rev
Terms and licenses: Academic/Nonprofit Terms; Industry Terms: Not Available to Industry
Depositor comments: Closed state: stop codon immediately follows insert
How to cite: pDONR223_YTHDC1_WT was a gift from Jesse Boehm & William Hahn & David Root (Addgene plasmid # 81799 ; http://n2t.net/addgene:81799 ; RRID:Addgene_81799)
