>Addgene plasmid #81799 | pDONR223_YTHDC1_WT | depositor partial sequence | sequence record 155118 | Insert sequence
ATGGCGGCTGACAGTCGGGAGGAGAAAGATGGAGAACTTAATGTTCTGGATGATATTTTAACTGAAGTAC
CAGAACAAGATGATGAACTGTATAATCCAGAGAGTGAACAAGATAAAAATGAGAAAAAGGGATCAAAAAG
AAAAAGTGATCGAATGGAATCTACTGATACCAAACGACAAAAGCCTTCTGTCCATTCAAGACAACTGGTT
TCTAAGCCACTGAGCTCATCTGTTAGCAATAACAAAAGAATAGTTAGTACAAAAGGAAAGTCAGCCACAG
AGTATAAAAATGAGGAATATCAAAGATCTGAAAGAAACAAGCGTCTAGATGCTGATCGGAAAATTCGTCT
ATCAAGTAGTGCCTCCAGAGAACCTTATAAGAATCAACCTGAAAAAACCTGTGTCCGGAAAAGGGATCCT
GAAAGGAGGGCCAAATCTCCTACGCCAGATGGTTCTGAGAGAATTGGGCTTGAAGTGGATAGACGTGCAA
GCAGATCCAGCCAGTCTTCTAAGGAAGAAGTGAACTCTGAAGAATATGGCTCTGACCATGAGACTGGCAG
CAGTGGTTCTTCTGATGAGCAAGGGAACAACACTGAGAATGAGGAGGAAGGAGTGGAAGAAGATGTGGAG
GAAGATGAAGAAGTAGAAGAAGATGCAGAAGAAGATGAAGAGGTGGATGAAGATGGAGAGGAGGAGGAGG
AAGAGGAGGAGGAGGAAGAGGAGGAGGAGGAGGAGGAAGAAGAAGAATATGAACAGGATGAGAGAGACCA
GAAAGAGGAGGGAAATGATTATGACACTCGAAGTGAGGCCAGTGACTCTGGTTCTGAATCTGTTTCCTTC
ACAGATGGGTCTGTCAGATCTGGTTCAGGCACAGATGGATCAGATGAGAAAAAGAAGGAAAGGAAGAGAG
CTAGAGGCATATCTCCAATTGTTTTTGATAGAAGTGGAAGCTCTGCATCAGAGTCATATGCAGGTTCAGA
AAAGAAGCATGAGAAATTATCATCTTCCGTTCGTGCTGTCCGAAAAGATCAAACCAGTAAACTCAAATAT
GTGCTTCAAGATGCAAGATTTTTCCTCATAAAGAGTAACAACCATGAGAATGTGTCTCTTGCCAAAGCGA
AGGGTGTATGGTCCACGCTCCCTGTAAATGAGAAGAAATTAAATCTTGCATTTAGATCTGCAAGGAGTGT
TATCTTAATATTTTCTGTCAGAGAGAGTGGAAAATTTCAAGGGTTTGCAAGACTTTCTTCAGAATCACAT
CACGGAGGATCTCCTATACACTGGGTGCTTCCAGCAGGAATGAGTGCTAAAATGCTGGGAGGTGTCTTTA
AAATTGACTGGATTTGCAGGCGTGAATTACCCTTCACTAAGTCGGCTCATCTCACCAATCCTTGGAATGA
ACATAAACCAGTAAAGATCGGACGTGATGGACAGGAAATTGAACTTGAATGTGGAACCCAGCTTTGTCTT
CTGTTTCCCCCCGATGAAAGTATTGACTTGTATCAGGTCATTCATAAAATGCGTCACAAGAGAAGAATGC
ATTCTCAGCCCCGATCACGAGGACGTCCATCCCGTCGAGAACCAGTCCGGGATGTGGGAAGGCGTCGACC
AGAAGATTATGATATTCATAACAGCAGAAAGAAACCAAGGATTGACTATCCCCCTGAGTTTCACCAGAGA
CCAGGGTATTTAAAGGATCCACGATACCAGGAAGTGGACAGACGATTTTCAGGAGTTCGCCGAGATGTGT
TTTTAAATGGGTCCTACAATGATTATGTGAGGGAATTTCATAACATGGGACCACCACCACCTTGGCAAGG
AATGCCCCCTTACCCAGGAATGGAACAACCTCCACACCATCCTTACTATCAGCACCATGCTCCACCTCCT
CAAGCTCATCCCCCTTACTCAGGACATCATCCAGTACCACATGAAGCAAGATACAGAGATAAACGAGTAC
ATGATTATGATATGAGGGTGGATGATTTCCTTCGTCGCACACAAGCTGTTGTCAGTGGCCGGAGAAGTAG
ACCCCGTGAAAGAGACCGGGAACGAGAGCGAGACCGCCCTAGAGATAACAGACGAGACAGAGAGCGAGAT
AGAGGACGTGATAGAGAAAGAGAAAGAGAGCGATTATGTGATCGAGACAGAGACCGAGGGGAGAGAGGTC
GATATAGAAGA
