>Addgene plasmid #81799 | pDONR223_YTHDC1_WT | addgene partial sequence | sequence record 160612 | M13-F20 5'-TGTAAAACGACGGCCAGT-3'
TTTTATTTTGACTGATAGTGACCTGTTCGTTGCAACAAATTGATGAGCAATGCTTTTTTATAATGCCAAC
TTTGTACAAAAAAGTTGGCACCATGGCGGCTGACAGTCGGGAGGAGAAAGATGGAGAACTTAATGTTCTG
GATGATATTTTAACTGAAGTACCAGAACAAGATGATGAACTGTATAATCCAGAGAGTGAACAAGATAAAA
ATGAGAAAAAGGGATCAAAAAGAAAAAGTGATCGAATGGAATCTACTGATACCAAACGACAAAAGCCTTC
TGTCCATTCAAGACAACTGGTTTCTAAGCCACTGAGCTCATCTGTTAGCAATAACAAAAGAATAGTTAGT
ACAAAAGGAAAGTCAGCCACAGAGTATAAAAATGAGGAATATCAAAGATCTGAAAGAAACAAGCGTCTAG
ATGCTGATCGGAAAATTCGTCTATCAAGTAGTGCCTCCAGAGAACCTTATAAGAATCAACCTGAAAAAAC
CTGTGTCCGGAAAAGGGATCCTGAAAGGAGGGCCAAATCTCCTACGCCAGATGGTTCTGAGAGAATTGGG
CTTGAAGTGGATAGACGTGCAAGCAGATCCAGCCAGTCTTCTAAGGAAGAAGTGAACTCTGAAGAATATG
GCTCTGACCATGAGACTGGCAGCAGTGGTTCTTCTGATGAGCAAGGGAACAACACTGAGAATGAGGAGGA
AGGAGTGGAAGAAGATGTGGAGGAAGATGAAGAAGTAGAAGAAGATGCAGAAGAAGATGAAGAGGTGGAT
GAAGATGGAGAGGAGGAGGAGGAAGAGGAGGAGGAGGAAGAGGA
